>Addgene plasmid #45380 | pMP42-1 | depositor partial sequence | sequence record 63362 | MAVS cDNA
ATGCCGTTTGCTGAAGACAAAACCTATAAGTATATCTGCAGACATTTCAGCAATTTTTGCAATGTGGATG
TTGTAGAGATTCTGCCTTACCTGCCCTGCCTCACAGCAAGAGACCAGGATCGACTGCGGGCCACTTGCAC
ACTCTTCGGGAACCGGGACACCCTCTGGCATCTCTTCAGTACCCTTCAGCGGCGACCCGGCTGGGTGGAG
TCCTTCATTGTGGCGCTGAGGGCCTGTGAGCTGTCTGAGCTCGCGGACGAAGTGACCCGTGTCTACCAGA
GCTACCAGCCTCGGACCCCGGAACATCCCTCAGCCCCACTGGAGCCACCGTCAGTTTCTGCTGAGGTGCC
AGGACCCTCCACACCTGCTGCGGCCCACAGCATCCCCTACAATGGCTACAGAGAGAAGGAGCCAAGCTAC
CCCATGCCTGTCCAGGACACCCAGCCGCCAGAGACCCTGGAAGAGAGTTCAGAGCAAGCCCCGCAGACAC
TCAGCCCCGGAGCCATCCCAAGGAGGCCGGGTGGTAGCCCTGTGGAGCCCTCCTCTGACCTGGCAGCCCT
TAGCCCTCTGACCTCCAGTGGGCATCAGGAGCAGGACACAGAACTGGGCAGTACCCACACAGCAGGTGCA
ACCACCAGCCTCACACCATCCCGTGGGCCTGTGTCTCCATCTGTCTCCTTCCAGCCCCTGTCCCGATCCA
CCCCCAGGGCAAGCCGCTTGCGAGGACCTGCAGGGTCAGTTTCTACTGGTACCTTCTCCTCCTTCTCATC
CCCTGGATTGGCCTCTGCAGGGGTTGAAGAGGGTGACCAGCCCGAACCTATCATCTGCTCCAGTGGGGCA
GAGGCACCTGCCAACTCGCTGCCCTCCAAAGTGCCTACCACCTTGATGCCTGTGAACACAGTGCCCCTGG
AAGTGCCTGCCAACACAGCATCTGCCAGCACAGTGCCCTCCAAGTTGCCACCTAGCTCGAAGCCCCCTGG
TGCAGTGCCTTCTAATGTGCTCACCAATCTGGCACCATCCAAATTGCCCATCAACTCAACCCGTGTTGGC
ATAGTGCCATCCAAAGTGCCCACTAGCATGGTGCTCACCACAGGGAATGCCAGCACAGTCCCCACCAGCA
GAAGCAGCAGAGCTGAGGAGAACCCAGCAGCTCCAACACCTGCAGGTGCCACTGGAGGCAGCTCAGCCTG
GCTAGACAATAGCTCTGAGAATGGGGGCCTTGGGTCGGAGTTGAGCAAGCCTGGCATACTGGTATCCCAG
GTAGACAGCCTATTCTCGGGCTGCTCTGAGGATCTTGCCATCAGTGCCAGCACCTCCTTGGGCATGGGGC
CCTGCCATGGCCCAGAGGAGAATGAGTACAAGTCCGAGGGCACCTTTGGGATCCACGTGGCTGAGAACCC
CAGCATCCAGCTCCTGGAGGCCAACCCTGGGCCACCTGCGGACCTGGAGGGTGGCCCCAGGCCACACACC
GACCAGAAGTTCCAGGACGAGGAGGTGCCATGCCACTGGTCCTCGCTCAGTTCTCCGTGGCTCCAGGCAG
CTGTGGCAGGGATGCTGGCAGCCATACTCCTGGCAGTGCTGTACCAGCGGCGCCAGCTTTAG
