>Addgene plasmid #45380 | pMP42-1 | addgene partial sequence | sequence record 65273 | cmv-fwd
AGCAGAGCTCGTTTAGTGAACCGTCAGAATTGATCTACCATGGACTACAAAGACGATGACGACAAGCTTA
TGCCGTTTGCTGAAGACAAAACCTATAAGTATATCTGCAGACATTTCAGCAATTTTTGCAATGTGGATGT
TGTAGAGATTCTGCCTTACCTGCCCTGCCTCACAGCAAGAGACCAGGATCGACTGCGGGCCACTTGCACA
CTCTTCGGGAACCGGGACACCCTCTGGCATCTCTTCAGTACCCTTCAGCGGCGACCCGGCTGGGTGGAGT
CCTTCATTGTGGCGCTGAGGGCCTGTGAGCTGTCTGAGCTCGCGGACGAAGTGACCCGTGTCTACCAGAG
CTACCAGCCTCGGACCCCGGAACATCCCTCAGCCCCACTGGAGCCACCGTCAGTTTCTGCTGAGGTGCCA
GGACCCTCCACACCTGCTGCGGCCCACAGCATCCCCTACAATGGCTACAGAGAGAAGGAGCCAAGCTACC
CCATGCCTGTCCAGGACACCCAGCCGCCAGAGACCCTGGAAGAGAGTTCAGAGCAAGCCCCGCAGACACT
CAGCCCCGGAGCCATCCCAAGGAGGCCGGGTGGTAGCCCTGTGGAGCCCTCCTCTGACCTGGCAGCCCTT
AGCCCTCTGACCTCCAGTGGGCATCAGGAGCAGGACACAGAACTGGGCAGTACCCACACAGCAGGTGCAA
CCACCAGCCTCACACCATCCCGTGGGCCTGTGTCTCCATCTGTCTCCTTCCAGCCCCTGTCCCGATCCAC
CCCCAGGGCAAGCCGCTTGCGAGGACCTGCAGGGTCAGTTTCTACTGGTACCTTCTCCTCCTTCTCATCC
CCTGGATTGGCCTCTGCAGGGGTTGAAGAGGGTGACCAGCCCGAACCTATCATCTGCTCCAGTGGGGCAG
AGGCACCTGCCAACTCGCTGCCCTCCAAAGTGCCTACCACCTTGATGCCTGTGAACACAGTGCCCCTGGA
AGTGCCTGCCAACACAGCATCTGCCAGCACAGTG
