[The description below was written by a language model from this plasmid's Addgene catalogue record.]
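Description:
pMP42-1 is a mammalian expression plasmid built on the pFLAG-CMV2 backbone (about 4.7 kb), carrying the MAVS coding sequence from the owl monkey Aotus trivirgatus (douroucouli). The 1,602 bp insert was placed between the HindIII and BglII sites of the backbone by restriction cloning, with both sites retained, giving a total size of roughly 6.3 kb. Expression is driven by the CMV promoter, a strong constitutive viral promoter suited to transient transfection of mammalian cells. The backbone supplies an N-terminal FLAG epitope in frame with the insert, so the protein can be detected or immunoprecipitated with anti-FLAG antibodies without a species-specific MAVS antibody. The plasmid is propagated in E. coli under ampicillin selection. The record gives neither the copy number nor a mammalian selection marker, and no feature table is provided, so other backbone elements such as the origin of replication and polyadenylation signal cannot be confirmed here.

MAVS (mitochondrial antiviral signaling protein) is the adaptor that relays signals from RIG-I-like RNA sensors to induce interferon responses, and it is a known cleavage target of hepaciviral proteases. The associated publication concerns convergent evolution of escape from hepaciviral antagonism in primates, so this construct most likely belongs to a set of primate MAVS orthologs expressed in cultured cells. Such a set would allow comparison of signaling activity and susceptibility to viral antagonism across species. The record itself does not describe specific assays.
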