Addgene plasmid #45380: pMP42-1
Depositing lab: Harmit Malik. Depositing organization: Fred Hutchinson Cancer Center. Publication: Convergent evolution of escape from hepaciviral antagonism in primates. Patel MR, Loo YM, Horner SM, Gale M Jr, Malik HS. PLoS Biol. 2012;10(3):e1001282. doi: 10.1371/journal.pbio.1001282. Epub 2012 Mar 13. PubMed 22427742.
Backbone
  Vector backbone: pFLAG-CMV2
  Backbone size w/o insert (bp): 4700
  Total vector size (bp): 6300
  Vector type: Mammalian Expression
Growth in bacteria
  Bacterial resistance: Ampicillin, 100 μg/mL
  Growth temperature: 37°C
  Growth strain: DH5alpha
  Copy number: Unknown
Gene/Insert
  Gene/Insert name: MAVS
  Species: Aotus trivirgatus (douroucouli)
  Insert size (bp): 1602
  GenBank ID: KC415023.1
  Promoter: CMV
  Tag / fusion protein: FLAG (N terminal on backbone)
  Cloning method: Restriction Enzyme; 5′ cloning site HindIII (not destroyed); 3′ cloning site BglII (not destroyed)
  Sequencing primers: 5′ gacgcaaatgggcggtaggcgtg; 3′ gacaaggctggtgggcactggag
Terms and licenses: Academic/Nonprofit Terms; Industry Terms: Not Available to Industry
How to cite: pMP42-1 was a gift from Harmit Malik (Addgene plasmid # 45380 ; http://n2t.net/addgene:45380 ; RRID:Addgene_45380)
